Addgene plasmid #212769: pHyg-CUbo(K48R/K63R)-yeGFP
Purpose: (Empty Backbone) C-terminal PCR-based tagging with CUbo(K48R/K63R)-yeGFP in budding yeast with HygR selection
Depositing lab: Helle Ulrich. Depositing organization: Institut fuer Molekulare Biologie (IMB Mainz). Publication: Ubiquiton-An inducible, linkage-specific polyubiquitylation tool. Renz C, Asimaki E, Meister C, Albanese V, Petriukov K, Krapoth NC, Wegmann S, Wollscheid HP, Wong RP, Fulzele A, Chen JX, Leon S, Ulrich HD. Mol Cell. 2024 Jan 18;84(2):386-400.e11. doi: 10.1016/j.molcel.2023.11.016. Epub 2023 Dec 15. PubMed 38103558.
Backbone
  Vector backbone: pYM
  Vector type: PCR-based tagging
  Selectable markers: Hygromycin
Growth in bacteria
  Bacterial resistance: Ampicillin, 100 μg/mL
  Growth temperature: 37°C
  Growth strain: Top10
  Copy number: High Copy
Gene/Insert
  Gene/Insert name: None
Terms and licenses: Academic/Nonprofit Terms; Industry Terms: Not Available to Industry
Depositor comments: pHU4364; cloning method: site-directed mutagenesis
How to cite: pHyg-CUbo(K48R/K63R)-yeGFP was a gift from Helle Ulrich (Addgene plasmid # 212769 ; http://n2t.net/addgene:212769 ; RRID:Addgene_212769)
