[The description below was written by a language model from this plasmid's Addgene catalogue record and pLannotate feature annotations shown in this document.]
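Description:
pHyg-CUbo(K48R/K63R)-yeGFP is a template plasmid of the pYM series for PCR-based C-terminal tagging of chromosomal genes in budding yeast. It is catalogued as an empty backbone with no gene of interest. Instead, the tagging cassette is amplified with primers carrying homology to a target locus and integrated by homologous recombination, so that the tag is fused in frame to the end of the endogenous open reading frame. In E. coli the plasmid is maintained at high copy through a ColE1/pUC-type origin and selected with ampicillin via the β-lactamase gene. No yeast replication origin is annotated, consistent with its use purely as a PCR template. Short lacI, rop and bom fragments and the flanking T7 and SP6 promoters are backbone remnants.

The annotated cassette reads, in order, a human FKBP12 coding segment, a partial S. cerevisiae ubiquitin segment and yeast codon-optimised yeGFP, followed by the hphMX6 marker that confers hygromycin resistance for selecting yeast integrants; a CYC1 terminator is annotated downstream of the marker. The FKBP–ubiquitin fragment presumably corresponds to the "CUbo" module named in the record, part of the Ubiquiton system for inducible, linkage-specific polyubiquitylation, although the record does not define the module itself. The K48R/K63R designation indicates lysine-to-arginine substitutions at two ubiquitin residues commonly used for chain formation; they were introduced by site-directed mutagenesis. The record does not state the intended role of this variant. A linkage-deficient control is plausible, since these substitutions would block chain extension through those lysines. The yeGFP moiety allows the tagged protein to be followed by fluorescence. No promoter precedes the tag, as expression relies on the native promoter of the tagged gene.
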