Features (pLannotate 1.2.2; 13 found; start..end, strand, type, name):
     83..405     +  CDS            FKBP (fragment): human FK506-binding protein FKBP12
    415..538     +  CDS            ubiquitin (fragment): Saccharomyces cerevisiae ubiquitin
    584..1299    +  CDS            yeGFP (fragment): yeast-enhanced green fluorescent protein codons optimized for translation in S. cerevisiae and C. albicans
   1354..2728    +  gene           hphMX6 (fragment): yeast selectable marker conferring hygromycin resistance
   2780..2969    +  terminator     CYC1 terminator: S. cerevisiae CYC1; transcription terminator for CYC1
   3044..3062    -  promoter       T7 promoter: promoter for bacteriophage T7 RNA polymerase
   3084..3137    -  CDS            lacI (fragment): lac repressor; lacI; The lac repressor binds to the lac operator to inhibit transcription in E. coli. This inhibition can be relieved by adding lactose or isopropyl-β-D-thiogalactopyranoside (IPTG).
   3320..3908    -  rep_origin     ori: high-copy-number ColE1/pMB1/pBR322/pUC origin of replication
   4079..4939    -  CDS            AmpR: β-lactamase; bla; confers resistance to ampicillin, carbenicillin, and related antibiotics
   4940..5044    -  promoter       AmpR promoter: bla
   5139..5174    +  CDS            rop (fragment): Rop protein, which maintains plasmids at low copy number; rop
   5276..5327    +  misc_feature   bom (fragment): basis of mobility region from pBR322
   5390..2       +  promoter       SP6 promoter (across the origin): promoter for bacteriophage SP6 RNA polymerase
>Addgene plasmid #212769 | pHyg-CUbo(K48R/K63R)-yeGFP | addgene full sequence | sequence record 420594 | Addgene NGS Result
GAACGCGGCCGCCAGCTGAAGCTTCGTACGCTGCAGGTCGACGGGAGCGGAGCAGGTGCTGGTGCTGGTG
CTGGAGCAATTCTGGGAGTGCAGGTGGAAACCATCTCCCCAGGAGACGGGCGCACCTTCCCCAAGCGCGG
CCAGACCTGCGTGGTGCACTACACCGGGATGCTTGAAGATGGAAAGAAATTTGATTCCTCCCGGGACAGA
AACAAGCCCTTTAAGTTTATGCTAGGCAAGCAGGAGGTGATCCGAGGCTGGGAAGAAGGGGTTGCCCAGA
TGAGTGTGGGTCAGAGAGCCAAACTGACTATATCTCCAGATTATGCCTATGGTGCCACTGGGCACCCAGG
CATCATCCCACCACATGCCACTCTCGTCTTCGATGTGGAGCTTCTAAAACTGGAAGGGTCGACCGGTATC
CCTCCAGATCAACAAAGATTGATCTTTGCCGGTCGACAGCTAGAAGACGGTAGAACGCTGTCTGATTACA
ACATTCAGCGAGAGTCCACCTTACATCTTGTGCTAAGGCTAAGAGGTGTTACTGGATCCGGAGCAGGTGC
TGGTGCTGGTGCTGGAGCAATTCTGTCTAAAGGTGAAGAATTATTCACTGGTGTTGTCCCAATTTTGGTT
GAATTAGATGGTGATGTTAATGGTCACAAATTTTCTGTCTCCGGTGAAGGTGAAGGTGATGCTACTTACG
GTAAATTGACCTTAAAATTTATTTGTACTACTGGTAAATTGCCAGTTCCATGGCCAACCTTAGTCACTAC
TTTCGGTTATGGTGTTCAATGTTTTGCGAGATACCCAGATCATATGAAACAACATGACTTTTTCAAGTCT
GCCATGCCAGAAGGTTATGTTCAAGAAAGAACTATTTTTTTCAAAGATGACGGTAACTACAAGACCAGAG
CTGAAGTCAAGTTTGAAGGTGATACCTTAGTTAATAGAATCGAATTAAAAGGTATTGATTTTAAAGAAGA
TGGTAACATTTTAGGTCACAAATTGGAATACAACTATAACTCTCACAATGTTTACATCATGGCTGACAAA
CAAAAGAATGGTATCAAAGTTAACTTCAAAATTAGACACAACATTGAAGATGGTTCTGTTCAATTAGCTG
ACCATTATCAACAAAATACTCCAATTGGTGATGGTCCAGTCTTGTTACCAGACAACCATTACTTATCCAC
TCAATCTGCCTTATCCAAAGATCCAAACGAAAAGAGAGACCACATGGTCTTGTTAGAATTTGTTACTGCT
GCTGGTATTACCCATGGTATGGATGAATTGTACAAATAACTGCGCGCCAGATCTGTTTAGCTTGCCTCGT
CCCCGCCGGGTCACCCGGCCAGCGACATGGAGGCCCAGAATACCCTCCTTGACAGTCTTGACGTGCGCAG
CTCAGGGGCATGATGTGACTGTCGCCCGTACATTTAGCCCATACATCCCCATGTATAATCATTTGCATCC
ATACATTTTGATGGCCGCACGGCGCGAAGCAAAAATTACGGCTCCTCGCTGCGGACCTGCGAGCAGGGAA
ACGCTCCCCTCACAGACGCGTTGAATTGTCCCCACGCCGCGCCCCTGTAGAGAAATATAAAAGGTTAGGA
TTTGCCACTGAGGTTCTTCTTTCATATACTTCCTTTTAAAATCTTGCTAGGATACAGTTCTCACATCACA
TCCGAACATAAACAACCATGGGTAAAAAGCCTGAACTCACCGCGACGTCTGTCGAGAAGTTTCTGATCGA
AAAGTTCGACAGCGTCTCCGACCTGATGCAGCTCTCGGAGGGCGAAGAATCTCGTGCTTTCAGCTTCGAT
GTAGGAGGGCGTGGATATGTCCTGCGGGTAAATAGCTGCGCCGATGGTTTCTACAAAGATCGTTATGTTT
ATCGGCACTTTGCATCGGCCGCGCTCCCGATTCCGGAAGTGCTTGACATTGGGGAATTCAGCGAGAGCCT
GACCTATTGCATCTCCCGCCGTGCACAGGGTGTCACGTTGCAAGACCTGCCTGAAACCGAACTGCCCGCT
GTTCTGCAGCCGGTCGCGGAGGCCATGGATGCGATCGCTGCGGCCGATCTTAGCCAGACGAGCGGGTTCG
GCCCATTCGGACCGCAAGGAATCGGTCAATACACTACATGGCGTGATTTCATATGCGCGATTGCTGATCC
CCATGTGTATCACTGGCAAACTGTGATGGACGACACCGTCAGTGCGTCCGTCGCGCAGGCTCTCGATGAG
CTGATGCTTTGGGCCGAGGACTGCCCCGAAGTCCGGCACCTCGTGCACGCGGATTTCGGCTCCAACAATG
TCCTGACGGACAATGGCCGCATAACAGCGGTCATTGACTGGAGCGAGGCGATGTTCGGGGATTCCCAATA
CGAGGTCGCCAACATCTTCTTCTGGAGGCCGTGGTTGGCTTGTATGGAGCAGCAGACGCGCTACTTCGAG
CGGAGGCATCCGGAGCTTGCAGGATCGCCGCGGCTCCGGGCGTATATGCTCCGCATTGGTCTTGACCAAC
TCTATCAGAGCTTGGTTGACGGCAATTTCGATGATGCAGCTTGGGCGCAGGGTCGATGCGACGCAATCGT
CCGATCCGGAGCCGGGACTGTCGGGCGTACACAAATCGCCCGCAGAAGCGCGGCCGTCTGGACCGATGGC
TGTGTAGAAGTACTCGCCGATAGTGGAAACCGACGCCCCAGCACTCGTCCGAGGGCAAAGGAATAATCTC
GAGTCATGTAATTAGTTATGTCACGCTTACATTCACGCCCTCCCCCCACATCCGCTCTAACCGAAAAGGA
AGGAGTTAGACAACCTGAAGTCTAGGTCCCTATTTATTTTTTTATAGTTATGTTAGTATTAAGAACGTTA
TTTATATTTCAAATTTTTCTTTTTTTTCTGTACAGACGCGTGTACGCATGTAACATTATACTGAAAACCT
TGCTTGAGAAGGTTTTGGGACGCTCGAAGGCTTTAACGAGCTCGAATTCATCGATGATATCAGATCCACT
AGTGGCCTATGCGGCCGCGGATCTGCCGGTCTCCCTATAGTGAGTCGTATTAATTTCGATAAGCCAGGTT
AACCTGCATTAATGAATCGGCCAACGCGCGGGGAGAGGCGGTTTGCGTATTGGGCGCTCTTCCGCTTCCT
CGCTCACTGACTCGCTGCGCTCGGTCGTTCGGCTGCGGCGAGCGGTATCAGCTCACTCAAAGGCGGTAAT
ACGGTTATCCACAGAATCAGGGGATAACGCAGGAAAGAACATGTGAGCAAAAGGCCAGCAAAAGGCCAGG
AACCGTAAAAAGGCCGCGTTGCTGGCGTTTTTCCATAGGCTCCGCCCCCCTGACGAGCATCACAAAAATC
GACGCTCAAGTCAGAGGTGGCGAAACCCGACAGGACTATAAAGATACCAGGCGTTTCCCCCTGGAAGCTC
CCTCGTGCGCTCTCCTGTTCCGACCCTGCCGCTTACCGGATACCTGTCCGCCTTTCTCCCTTCGGGAAGC
GTGGCGCTTTCTCATAGCTCACGCTGTAGGTATCTCAGTTCGGTGTAGGTCGTTCGCTCCAAGCTGGGCT
GTGTGCACGAACCCCCCGTTCAGCCCGACCGCTGCGCCTTATCCGGTAACTATCGTCTTGAGTCCAACCC
GGTAAGACACGACTTATCGCCACTGGCAGCAGCCACTGGTAACAGGATTAGCAGAGCGAGGTATGTAGGC
GGTGCTACAGAGTTCTTGAAGTGGTGGCCTAACTACGGCTACACTAGAAGAACAGTATTTGGTATCTGCG
CTCTGCTGAAGCCAGTTACCTTCGGAAAAAGAGTTGGTAGCTCTTGATCCGGCAAACAAACCACCGCTGG
TAGCGGTGGTTTTTTTGTTTGCAAGCAGCAGATTACGCGCAGAAAAAAAGGATCTCAAGAAGATCCTTTG
ATCTTTTCTACGGGGTCTGACGCTCAGTGGAACGAAAACTCACGTTAAGGGATTTTGGTCATGAGATTAT
CAAAAAGGATCTTCACCTAGATCCTTTTAAATTAAAAATGAAGTTTTAAATCAATCTAAAGTATATATGA
GTAAACTTGGTCTGACAGTTACCAATGCTTAATCAGTGAGGCACCTATCTCAGCGATCTGTCTATTTCGT
TCATCCATAGTTGCCTGACTCCCCGTCGTGTAGATAACTACGATACGGGAGGGCTTACCATCTGGCCCCA
GTGCTGCAATGATACCGCGAGACCCACGCTCACCGGCTCCAGATTTATCAGCAATAAACCAGCCAGCCGG
AAGGGCCGAGCGCAGAAGTGGTCCTGCAACTTTATCCGCCTCCATCCAGTCTATTAATTGTTGCCGGGAA
GCTAGAGTAAGTAGTTCGCCAGTTAATAGTTTGCGCAACGTTGTTGCCATTGCTACAGGCATCGTGGTGT
CACGCTCGTCGTTTGGTATGGCTTCATTCAGCTCCGGTTCCCAACGATCAAGGCGAGTTACATGATCCCC
CATGTTGTGCAAAAAAGCGGTTAGCTCCTTCGGTCCTCCGATCGTTGTCAGAAGTAAGTTGGCCGCAGTG
TTATCACTCATGGTTATGGCAGCACTGCATAATTCTCTTACTGTCATGCCATCCGTAAGATGCTTTTCTG
TGACTGGTGAGTACTCAACCAAGTCATTCTGAGAATAGTGTATGCGGCGACCGAGTTGCTCTTGCCCGGC
GTCAATACGGGATAATACCGCGCCACATAGCAGAACTTTAAAAGTGCTCATCATTGGAAAACGTTCTTCG
GGGCGAAAACTCTCAAGGATCTTACCGCTGTTGAGATCCAGTTCGATGTAACCCACTCGTGCACCCAACT
GATCTTCAGCATCTTTTACTTTCACCAGCGTTTCTGGGTGAGCAAAAACAGGAAGGCAAAATGCCGCAAA
AAAGGGAATAAGGGCGACACGGAAATGTTGAATACTCATACTCTTCCTTTTTCAATATTATTGAAGCATT
TATCAGGGTTATTGTCTCATGAGCGGATACATATTTGAATGTATTTAGAAAAATAAACAAATAGGGGTTC
CGCGCACATTTCCCCGAAAAGTGCCACCTGACGTCTAAGAAACCATTATTATCATGACATTAACCTATAA
AAATAGGCGTATCACGAGGCCCTTTCGTCTCGCGCGTTTCGGTGATGACGGTGAAAACCTCTGACACATG
CAGCTCCCGGAGACGGTCACAGCTTGTCTGTAAGCGGATGCCGGGAGCAGACAAGCCCGTCAGGGCGCGT
CAGCGGGTGTTGGCGGGTGTCGGGGCTGGCTTAACTATGCGGCATCAGAGCAGATTGTACTGAGAGTGCA
CCATATGGACATATTGTCGTTAGAACGCGGCTACAATTAATACATAACCTTATGTATCATACACATACGA
TTTAGGTGACACTATA
